>Addgene plasmid #76949 | CIB1 gRNA (BRDN0001147177) | addgene full sequence | sequence record 186820 | Addgene Assembled Sequence
CCCGGGTGCAAAGATGGATAAAGTTTTAAACAGAGAGGAATCTTTGCAGCTAATGGACCTTCTAGGTCTT
GAAAGGAGTGGGAATTGGCTCCGGTGCCCGTCAGTGGGCAGAGCGCACATCGCCCACAGTCCCCGAGAAG
TTGGGGGGAGGGGTCGGCAATTGATCCGGTGCCTAGAGAAGGTGGCGCGGGGTAAACTGGGAAAGTGATG
TCGTGTACTGGCTCCGCCTTTTTCCCGAGGGTGGGGGAGAACCGTATATAAGTGCAGTAGTCGCCGTGAA
CGTTCTTTTTCGCAACGGGTTTGCCGCCAGAACACAGGTAAGTGCCGTGTGTGGTTCCCGCGGGCCTGGC
CTCTTTACGGGTTATGGCCCTTGCGTGCCTTGAATTACTTCCACCTGGCTGCAGTACGTGATTCTTGATC
CCGAGCTTCGGGTTGGAAGTGGGTGGGAGAGTTCGAGGCCTTGCGCTTAAGGAGCCCCTTCGCCTCGTGC
TTGAGTTGAGGCCTGGCCTGGGCGCTGGGGCCGCCGCGTGCGAATCTGGTGGCACCTTCGCGCCTGTCTC
GCTGCTTTCGATAAGTCTCTAGCCATTTAAAATTTTTGATGACCTGCTGCGACGCTTTTTTTCTGGCAAG
ATAGTCTTGTAAATGCGGGCCAAGATCTGCACACTGGTATTTCGGTTTTTGGGGCCGCGGGCGGCGACGG
GGCCCGTGCGTCCCAGCGCACATGTTCGGCGAGGCGGGGCCTGCGAGCGCGGCCACCGAGAATCGGACGG
GGGTAGTCTCAAGCTGGCCGGCCTGCTCTGGTGCCTGGCCTCGCGCCGCCGTGTATCGCCCCGCCCTGGG
CGGCAAGGCTGGCCCGGTCGGCACCAGTTGCGTGAGCGGAAAGATGGCCGCTTCCCGGCCCTGCTGCAGG
GAGCTCAAAATGGAGGACGCGGCGCTCGGGAGAGCGGGCGGGTGAGTCACCCACACAAAGGAAAAGGGCC
TTTCCGTCCTCAGCCGTCGCTTCATGTGACTCCACGGAGTACCGGGCGCCGTCCAGGCACCTCGATTAGT
TCTCGAGCTTTTGGAGTACGTCGTCTTTAGGTTGGGGGGAGGGGTTTTATGCGATGGAGTTTCCCCACAC
TGAGTGGGTGGAGACTGAAGTTAGGCCAGCTTGGCACTTGATGTAATTCTCCTTGGAATTTGCCCTTTTT
GAGTTTGGATCTTGGTTCATTCTCAAGCCTCAGACAGTGGTTCAAAGTTTTTTTCTTCCATTTCAGGTGT
CGTGACGTACGGCCACCATGACCGAGTACAAGCCCACGGTGCGCCTCGCCACCCGCGACGACGTCCCCAG
GGCCGTACGCACCCTCGCCGCCGCGTTCGCCGACTACCCCGCCACGCGCCACACCGTCGATCCGGACCGC
CACATCGAGCGGGTCACCGAGCTGCAAGAACTCTTCCTCACGCGCGTCGGGCTCGACATCGGCAAGGTGT
GGGTCGCGGACGACGGCGCCGCCGTGGCGGTCTGGACCACGCCGGAGAGCGTCGAAGCGGGGGCGGTGTT
CGCCGAGATCGGCCCGCGCATGGCCGAGTTGAGCGGTTCCCGGCTGGCCGCGCAGCAACAGATGGAAGGC
CTCCTGGCGCCGCACCGGCCCAAGGAGCCCGCGTGGTTCCTGGCCACCGTCGGAGTCTCGCCCGACCACC
AGGGCAAGGGTCTGGGCAGCGCCGTCGTGCTCCCCGGAGTGGAGGCGGCCGAGCGCGCCGGGGTGCCCGC
CTTCCTGGAGACCTCCGCGCCCCGCAACCTCCCCTTCTACGAGCGGCTCGGCTTCACCGTCACCGCCGAC
GTCGAGGTGCCCGAAGGACCGCGCACCTGGTGCATGACCCGCAAGCCCGGTGCCTGAACGCGTTAAGTCG
ACAATCAACCTCTGGATTACAAAATTTGTGAAAGATTGACTGGTATTCTTAACTATGTTGCTCCTTTTAC
GCTATGTGGATACGCTGCTTTAATGCCTTTGTATCATGCTATTGCTTCCCGTATGGCTTTCATTTTCTCC
TCCTTGTATAAATCCTGGTTGCTGTCTCTTTATGAGGAGTTGTGGCCCGTTGTCAGGCAACGTGGCGTGG
TGTGCACTGTGTTTGCTGACGCAACCCCCACTGGTTGGGGCATTGCCACCACCTGTCAGCTCCTTTCCGG
GACTTTCGCTTTCCCCCTCCCTATTGCCACGGCGGAACTCATCGCCGCCTGCCTTGCCCGCTGCTGGACA
GGGGCTCGGCTGTTGGGCACTGACAATTCCGTGGTGTTGTCGGGGAAATCATCGTCCTTTCCTTGGCTGC
TCGCCTGTGTTGCCACCTGGATTCTGCGCGGGACGTCCTTCTGCTACGTCCCTTCGGCCCTCAATCCAGC
GGACCTTCCTTCCCGCGGCCTGCTGCCGGCTCTGCGGCCTCTTCCGCGTCTTCGCCTTCGCCCTCAGACG
AGTCGGATCTCCCTTTGGGCCGCCTCCCCGCGTCGACTTTAAGACCAATGACTTACAAGGCAGCTGTAGA
TCTTAGCCACTTTTTAAAAGAAAAGGGGGGACTGGAAGGGCTAATTCACTCCCAACGAAGACAAGATCTG
CTTTTTGCTTGTACTGGGTCTCTCTGGTTAGACCAGATCTGAGCCTGGGAGCTCTCTGGCTAACTAGGGA
ACCCACTGCTTAAGCCTCAATAAAGCTTGCCTTGAGTGCTTCAAGTAGTGTGTGCCCGTCTGTTGTGTGA
CTCTGGTAACTAGAGATCCCTCAGACCCTTTTAGTCAGTGTGGAAAATCTCTAGCAGTACGTATAGTAGT
TCATGTCATCTTATTATTCAGTATTTATAACTTGCAAAGAAATGAATATCAGAGAGTGAGAGGAACTTGT
TTATTGCAGCTTATAATGGTTACAAATAAAGCAATAGCATCACAAATTTCACAAATAAAGCATTTTTTTC
ACTGCATTCTAGTTGTGGTTTGTCCAAACTCATCAATGTATCTTATCATGTCTGGCTCTAGCTATCCCGC
CCCTAACTCCGCCCATCCCGCCCCTAACTCCGCCCAGTTCCGCCCATTCTCCGCCCCATGGCTGACTAAT
TTTTTTTATTTATGCAGAGGCCGAGGCCGCCTCGGCCTCTGAGCTATTCCAGAAGTAGTGAGGAGGCTTT
TTTGGAGGCCTAGGGACGTACCCAATTCGCCCTATAGTGAGTCGTATTACGCGCGCTCACTGGCCGTCGT
TTTACAACGTCGTGACTGGGAAAACCCTGGCGTTACCCAACTTAATCGCCTTGCAGCACATCCCCCTTTC
GCCAGCTGGCGTAATAGCGAAGAGGCCCGCACCGATCGCCCTTCCCAACAGTTGCGCAGCCTGAATGGCG
AATGGG
[124 nt withheld, positions 3367-3490]
C
[91 nt withheld, positions 3492-3582]
A
[49 nt withheld, positions 3584-3632]
CCTTTGACGTTGGAGTCCACGTTCTTT
[37 nt withheld, positions 3660-3696]
ACCCTATCTCGGTCTATTCTTTTGATTTATAAGGGATTTTGCCGATTTCGGCCTATTGGTTAAAAAATGA
GCTGATTTAACAAAAATTTAACGCGAATTTTAACAAAATATTAACGCTTACAATTTAGGTGGCACTTTTC
GGGGAAATGTGCGCGGAACCCCTATTTGTTTATTTTTCTAAATACATTCAAATATGTATCCGCTCATGAG
ACAATAACCCTGATAAATGCTTCAATAATATTGAAAAAGGAAGAGTATGAGTATTCAACATTTCCGTGTC
GCCCTTATTCCCTTTTTTGCGGCATTTTGCCTTCCTGTTTTTGCTCACCCAGAAACGCTGGTGAAAGTAA
AAGATGCTGAAGATCAGTTGGGTGCACGAGTGGGTTACATCGAACTGGATCTCAACAGCGGTAAGATCCT
TGAGAGTTTTCGCCCCGAAGAACGTTTTCCAATGATGAGCACTTTTAAAGTTCTGCTATGTGGCGCGGTA
TTATCCCGTATTGACGCCGGGCAAGAGCAACTCGGTCGCCGCATACACTATTCTCAGAATGACTTGGTTG
AGTACTCACCAGTCACAGAAAAGCATCTTACGGATGGCATGACAGTAAGAGAATTATGCAGTGCTGCCAT
AACCATGAGTGATAACACTGCGGCCAACTTACTTCTGACAACGATCGGAGGACCGAAGGAGCTAACCGCT
TTTTTGCACAACATGGGGGATCATGTAACTCGCCTTGATCGTTGGGAACCGGAGCTGAATGAAGCCATAC
CAAACGACGAGCGTGACACCACGATGCCTGTAGCAATGGCAACAACGTTGCGCAAACTATTAACTGGCGA
ACTACTTACTCTAGCTTCCCGGCAACAATTAATAGACTGGATGGAGGCGGATAAAGTTGCAGGACCACTT
CTGCGCTCGGCCCTTCCGGCTGGCTGGTTTATTGCTGATAAATCTGGAGCCGGTGAGCGTGGGTCTCGCG
GTATCATTGCAGCACTGGGGCCAGATGGTAAGCCCTCCCGTATCGTAGTTATCTACACGACGGGGAGTCA
GGCAACTATGGATGAACGAAATAGACAGATCGCTGAGATAGGTGCCTCACTGATTAAGCATTGGTAACTG
TCAGACCAAGTTTACTCATATATACTTTAGATTGATTTAAAACTTCATTTTTAATTTAAAAGGATCTAGG
TGAAGATCCTTTTTGATAATCTCATGACCAAAATCCCTTAACGTGAGTTTTCGTTCCACTGAGCGTCAGA
CCCCGTAGAAAAGATCAAAGGATCTTCTTGAGATCCTTTTTTTCTGCGCGTAATCTGCTGCTTGCAAACA
AAAAAACCACCGCTACCAGCGGTGGTTTGTTTGCCGGATCAAGAGCTACCAACTCTTTTTCCGAAGGTAA
CTGGCTTCAGCAGAGCGCAGATACCAAATACTGTTCTTCTAGTGTAGCCGTAGTTAGGCCACCACTTCAA
GAACTCTGTAGCACCGCCTACATACCTCGCTCTGCTAATCCTGTTACCAGTGGCTGCTGCCAGTGGCGAT
AAGTCGTGTCTTACCGGGTTGGACTCAAGACGATAGTTACCGGATAAGGCGCAGCGGTCGGGCTGAACGG
GGGGTTCGTGCACACAGCCCAGCTTGGAGCGAACGACCTACACCGAACTGAGATACCTACAGCGTGAGCT
ATGAGAAAGCGCCACGCTTCCCGAAGGGAGAAAGGCGGACAGGTATCCGGTAAGCGGCAGGGTCGGAACA
GGAGAGCGCACGAGGGAGCTTCCAGGGGGAAACGCCTGGTATCTTTATAGTCCTGTCGGGTTTCGCCACC
TCTGACTTGAGCGTCGATTTTTGTGATGCTCGTCAGGGGGGCGGAGCCTATGGAAAAACGCCAGCAACGC
GGCCTTTTTACGGTTCCTGGCCTTTTGCTGGCCTTTTGCTCACATGTTCTTTCCTGCGTTATCCCCTGAT
TCTGTGGATAACCGTATTACCGCCTTTGAGTGAGCTGATACCGCTCGCCGCAGCCGAACGACCGAGCGCA
GCGAGTCAGTGAGCGAGGAAGCGGAAGAGCGCCCAATACGCAAACCGCCTCTCCCCGCGCGTTGGCCGAT
TCATTAATGCAGCTGGCACGACAGGTTTCCCGACTGGAAAGCGGGCAGTGAGCGCAACGCAATTAATGTG
AGTTAGCTCACTCATTAGGCACCCCAGGCTTTACACTTTATGCTTCCGGCTCGTATGTTGTGTGGAATTG
TGAGCGGATAACAATTTCACACAGGAAACAGCTATGACCATGATTACGCCAAGCGCGCAATTAACCCTCA
CTAAAGGGAACAAAAGCTGGAGCTGCAAGCTTAATGTAGTCTTATGCAATACTCTTGTAGTCTTGCAACA
TGGTAACGATGAGTTAGCAACATGCCTTACAAGGAGAGAAAAAGCACCGTGCATGCCGATTGGTGGAAGT
AAGGTGGTACGATCGTGCCTTATTAGGAAGGCAACAGACGGGTCTGACATGGATTGGACGAACCACTGAA
TTGCCGCATTGCAGAGATATTGTATTTAAGTGCCTAGCTCGATACATAAACGGGTCTCTCTGGTTAGACC
AGATCTGAGCCTGGGAGCTCTCTGGCTAACTAGGGAACCCACTGCTTAAGCCTCAATAAAGCTTGCCTTG
AGTGCTTCAAGTAGTGTGTGCCCGTCTGTTGTGTGACTCTGGTAACTAGAGATCCCTCAGACCCTTTTAG
TCAGTGTGGAAAATCTCTAGCAGTGGCGCCCGAACAGGGACTTGAAAGCGAAAGGGAAACCAGAGGAGCT
CTCTCGACGCAGGACTCGGCTTGCTGAAGCGCGCACGGCAAGAGGCGAGGGGCGGCGACTGGTGAGTACG
CCAAAAATTTTGACTAGCGGAGGCTAGAAGGAGAGAGATGGGTGCGAGAGCGTCAGTATTAAGCGGGGGA
GAATTAGATCGCGATGGGAAAAAATTCGGTTAAGGCCAGGGGGAAAGAAAAAATATAAATTAAAACATAT
AGTATGGGCAAGCAGGGAGCTAGAACGATTCGCAGTTAATCCTGGCCTGTTAGAAACATCAGAAGGCTGT
AGACAAATACTGGGACAGCTACAACCATCCCTTCAGACAGGATCAGAAGAACTTAGATCATTATATAATA
CAGTAGCAACCCTCTATTGTGTGCATCAAAGGATAGAGATAAAAGACACCAAGGAAGCTTTAGACAAGAT
AGAGGAAGAGCAAAACAAAAGTAAGACCACCGCACAGCAAGCGGCCGCTGATCTTCAGACCTGGAGGAGG
AGATATGAGGGACAATTGGAGAAGTGAATTATATAAATATAAAGTAGTAAAAATTGAACCATTAGGAGTA
GCACCCACCAAGGCAAAGAGAAGAGTGGTGCAGAGAGAAAAAAGAGCAGTGGGAATAGGAGCTTTGTTCC
TTGGGTTCTTGGGAGCAGCAGGAAGCACTATGGGCGCAGCGTCAATGACGCTGACGGTACAGGCCAGACA
ATTATTGTCTGGTATAGTGCAGCAGCAGAACAATTTGCTGAGGGCTATTGAGGCGCAACAGCATCTGTTG
CAACTCACAGTCTGGGGCATCAAGCAGCTCCAGGCAAGAATCCTGGCTGTGGAAAGATACCTAAAGGATC
AACAGCTCCTGGGGATTTGGGGTTGCTCTGGAAAACTCATTTGCACCACTGCTGTGCCTTGGAATGCTAG
TTGGAGTAATAAATCTCTGGAACAGATTTGGAATCACACGACCTGGATGGAGTGGGACAGAGAAATTAAC
AATTACACAAGCTTAATACACTCCTTAATTGAAGAATCGCAAAACCAGCAAGAAAAGAATGAACAAGAAT
TATTGGAATTAGATAAATGGGCAAGTTTGTGGAATTGGTTTAACATAACAAATTGGCTGTGGTATATAAA
ATTATTCATAATGATAGTAGGAGGCTTGGTAGGTTTAAGAATAGTTTTTGCTGTACTTTCTATAGTGAAT
AGAGTTAGGCAGGGATATTCACCATTATCGTTTCAGACCCACCTCCCAACCCCGAGGGGACCCAGAGAGG
GCCTATTTCCCATGATTCCTTCATATTTGCATATACGATACAAGGCTGTTAGAGAGATAATTAGAATTAA
TTTGACTGTAAACACAAAGATATTAGTACAAAATACGTGACGTAGAAAGTAATAATTTCTTGGGTAGTTT
GCAGTTTTAAAATTATGTTTTAAAATGGACTATCATATGCTTACCGTAACTTGAAAGTATTTCGATTTCT
TGGCTTTATATATCTTGTGGAAAGGACGAAACACCGGGAGCGTGGAGTCGTCACTTGTTTTAGAGCTAGA
AATAGCAAGTTAAAATAAGGCTAGTCCGTTATCAACTTGAAAAAGTGGCACCGAGTCGGTGCTTTTTTAA
GCTTGGCGTAACTAGATCTTGAGACAAATGGCAGTATTCATCCACAATTTTAAAAGAAAAGGGGGGATTG
GGGGGTACAGTGCAGGGGAAAGAATAGTAGACATAATAGCAACAGACATACAAACTAAAGAATTACAAAA
ACAAATTACAAAAATTCAAAATTTTCGGGTTTATTACAGGGACAGCAGAGATCCACTTTGGCGCCGGCTC
GAGGGGG
Features (pLannotate 1.2.2; 29 found; start..end, strand, type, name):
     14..80      +  CDS            small t antigen (fragment): SV40 (simian virus 40) small t antigen
    106..317     +  promoter       EF-1α core promoter: core promoter for human elongation factor EF-1α
    318..1256    +  intron         EF-1α intron A: intron upstream of the start codon of human EF-1α
   1278..1877    +  CDS            PuroR (fragment): puromycin N-acetyltransferase; pac from Streptomyces; confers resistance to puromycin
   1893..2481    +  misc_feature   WPRE: woodchuck hepatitis virus posttranscriptional regulatory element
   2532..2551    +  misc_feature   cPPT/CTS (fragment): central polypurine tract and central termination sequence of HIV-1
   2553..2786    +  LTR            3' LTR (ΔU3): self-inactivating 3' long terminal repeat (LTR) from HIV-1
   2864..2985    +  polyA_signal   SV40 poly(A) signal: SV40 polyadenylation signal
   3025..3160    +  rep_origin     SV40 ori: SV40 origin of replication
   3181..3199    -  promoter       T7 promoter: promoter for bacteriophage T7 RNA polymerase
   3207..3362    +  CDS            lacZα (fragment): LacZα fragment of β-galactosidase; lacZ fragment
   3367..3795    +  rep_origin     f1 ori (sequence partly withheld): f1 bacteriophage origin of replication; arrow indicates direction of (+) strand synthesis
   3848..3952    +  promoter       AmpR promoter: bla
   3953..4813    +  CDS            AmpR: β-lactamase; bla; confers resistance to ampicillin, carbenicillin, and related antibiotics
   4984..5572    +  rep_origin     ori: high-copy-number ColE1/pMB1/pBR322/pUC origin of replication
   5755..5847    +  CDS            lacI (fragment): lac repressor; lacI; The lac repressor binds to the lac operator to inhibit transcription in E. coli. This inhibition can be relieved by adding lactose or isopropyl-β-D-thiogalactopyranoside (IPTG).
   5860..5881    +  protein_bind   CAP binding site: CAP binding activates transcription in the presence of cAMP. E. coli catabolite activator protein
   5896..5926    +  promoter       lac promoter: promoter for the E. coli lac operon
   5934..5950    +  protein_bind   lac operator: The lac repressor binds to the lac operator to inhibit transcription in E. coli. This inhibition can be relieved by adding lactose or isopropyl-β-D-thiogalactopyranoside (IPTG). lac repressor encoded by lacI
   5995..6013    +  promoter       T3 promoter: promoter for bacteriophage T3 RNA polymerase
   6041..6267    +  promoter       RSV promoter: Rous sarcoma virus enhancer/promoter
   6268..6448    +  LTR            5' LTR (truncated): truncated 5' long terminal repeat (LTR) from HIV-1
   6495..6620    +  misc_feature   HIV-1 Ψ: packaging signal of human immunodeficiency virus type 1
   6604..6967    +  CDS            HIV-1 gag (fragment): gag protein from human immunodeficiency virus 1; gag
   7113..7346    +  misc_feature   RRE: The Rev response element (RRE) of HIV-1 allows for Rev-dependent mRNA export from the nucleus to the cytoplasm.
   7723..7749    +  CDS            Rev (fragment): human immunodeficiency virus 1 (HIV-1) Rev protein; rev; enhances nuclear export of unspliced and incompletely spliced viral mRNAs
   7753..7993    +  promoter       U6 promoter: RNA polymerase III promoter for human U6 snRNA
   8023..8098    +  misc_RNA       gRNA scaffold: guide RNA scaffold for the Streptococcus pyogenes CRISPR/Cas9 system
   8154..8271    +  misc_feature   cPPT/CTS: central polypurine tract and central termination sequence of HIV-1
