[The description below was written by a language model from this plasmid's Addgene catalogue record and pLannotate feature annotations shown in this document.]
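Description:
CIB1 gRNA (BRDN0001147177) is a third-generation lentiviral CRISPR guide plasmid built on the lentiGuide-Puro backbone and designed to target human CIB1 (calcium and integrin binding 1). According to the depositor notes, the guide was designed against two CIB1 reference transcripts and belongs to a human kinome gRNA collection. In bacteria the plasmid is maintained through a high-copy ColE1/pUC-type origin and selected with ampicillin via the β-lactamase gene. The backbone also carries an f1 origin, an SV40 origin and poly(A) signal, and residual lac and T7/T3 promoter elements.

The transfer cassette is flanked by a chimeric 5′ LTR, in which an RSV promoter drives a truncated HIV-1 LTR so that genomic RNA production is Tat-independent, and by a self-inactivating ΔU3 3′ LTR. Between them lie the HIV-1 Ψ packaging signal with a partial gag sequence, the Rev response element for Rev-dependent nuclear export, and a cPPT/CTS that aids nuclear import of the reverse-transcribed genome. A human U6 RNA polymerase III promoter expresses the CIB1-specific spacer fused to the Streptococcus pyogenes Cas9 guide RNA scaffold. Downstream, the EF-1α core promoter with its intron A drives puromycin N-acetyltransferase, followed by a WPRE to enhance transcript expression, allowing puromycin selection of transduced mammalian cells.

The plasmid does not encode Cas9. It is intended for use with a separate Cas9 lentiviral vector or in cell lines that already express Cas9, typically to disrupt CIB1 by Cas9 cleavage.
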