Addgene plasmid #76949: CIB1 gRNA (BRDN0001147177)
Purpose: 3rd generation lentiviral gRNA plasmid targeting human CIB1
Depositing lab: John Doench & David Root. Depositing organization: Broad Institute. Publication: Optimized sgRNA design to maximize activity and minimize off-target effects of CRISPR-Cas9. Doench JG, Fusi N, Sullender M, Hegde M, Vaimberg EW, Donovan KF, Smith I, Tothova Z, Wilen C, Orchard R, Virgin HW, Listgarten J, Root DE. Nat Biotechnol. 2016 Jan 18. doi: 10.1038/nbt.3437. PubMed 26780180.
Backbone
  Vector backbone: lentiGuide-Puro
  Backbone manufacturer: Zhang Lab (Addgene plasmid # 52963)
  Vector type: Mammalian Expression, Lentiviral, CRISPR
  Selectable markers: Puromycin
Growth in bacteria
  Bacterial resistance: Ampicillin, 100 μg/mL
  Growth temperature: 37°C
  Growth strain: DH5alpha
  Copy number: High Copy
Gene/Insert
  Gene/Insert name: CIB1 (alt names: CIB1; NM_001277764.1)
  gRNA/shRNA sequence: GGAGCGTGGAGTCGTCACTT
  Species: H. sapiens (human)
  Entrez Gene: CIB1 (a.k.a. CIB, CIBP, KIP1, PRKDCIP, SIP2-28)
  Promoter: hU6
  Cloning method: Unknown
  Sequencing primers: 5′ U6-F; 3′ pS2-R
Terms and licenses: Academic/Nonprofit Terms; Industry Terms: Not Available to Industry
Depositor comments: The gRNA was designed to target the following Genbank reference sequence(s): NM_001277764.1,NM_006384.3. Note that this plasmid does NOT contain Cas9. It should be used in conjunction with lentiCas9-Blast (Addgene #52962) or otherwise with cell lines already expressing Cas9. Browse the full kinome gRNA library at http://www.addgene.org/pooled-library/broadgpp-human-kinome/ or visit http://www.broadinstitute.org/rnai/public/ for detailed protocols and information.
How to cite: CIB1 gRNA (BRDN0001147177) was a gift from John Doench & David Root (Addgene plasmid # 76949 ; http://n2t.net/addgene:76949 ; RRID:Addgene_76949)
