>Addgene plasmid #76949 | CIB1 gRNA (BRDN0001147177) | depositor partial sequence | sequence record 144409 | Target Sequence
GGAGCGTGGAGTCGTCACTT
