>Addgene plasmid #76949 | CIB1 gRNA (BRDN0001147177) | addgene partial sequence | sequence record 186819 | hU6-F
TAGAAAGTAATAATTTCTTGGGTAGTTTGCAGTTTTAAAATTATGTTTTAAAATGGACTATCATATGCTT
ACCGTAACTTGAAAGTATTTCGATTTCTTGGCTTTATATATCTTGTGGAAAGGACGAAACACCGGGAGCG
TGGAGTCGTCACTTGTTTTAGAGCTAGAAATAGCAAGTTAAAATAAGGCTAGTCCGTTATCAACTTGAAA
AAGTGGCACCGAGTCGGTGCTTTTTTAAGCTTGGCGTAACTAGATCTTGAGACAAATGGCAGTATTCATC
CACAATTTTAAAAGAAAAGGGGGGATTGGGGGGTACAGTGCAGGGGAAAGAATAGTAGACATAATAGCAA
CAGACATACAAACTAAAGAATTACAAAAACAAATTACAAAAATTCAAAATTTTCGGGTTTATTACAGGGA
CAGCAGAGATCCACTTTGGCGCCGGCTCGAGGGGGCCCGGGTGCAAAGATGGATAAAGTTTTAAACAGAG
AGGAATCTTTGCAGCTAATGGACCTTCTAGGTCTTGAAAGGAGTGGGAATTGGCTCCGGTGCCCGTCAGT
GGGCAGAGCG
